Addgene plasmid #201455: pBA407-Neo-COVGT5-mCherry
Purpose: Fluorescent reporter for genetic tracing of epithelial cell SARS-CoV2 response.
Depositing lab: Gaetano Gargiulo. Depositing organization: Max-Delbrueck-Centrum fuer Molekulare Medizin (MDC). Publication: Pharmacological modulators of epithelial immunity uncovered by synthetic genetic tracing of SARS-CoV-2 infection responses. Jiang B, Schmitt MJ, Rand U, Company C, Dramaretska Y, Grossmann M, Serresi M, Cicin-Sain L, Gargiulo G. Sci Adv. 2023 Jun 23;9(25):eadf4975. doi: 10.1126/sciadv.adf4975. Epub 2023 Jun 21. PubMed 37343108.
Backbone
  Vector backbone: pBA407 (Plasmid #85970)
  Backbone manufacturer: Weissmann Lab
  Backbone size w/o insert (bp): 9256
  Vector type: Lentiviral, Synthetic Biology
  Selectable markers: Neomycin (select with G418)
Growth in bacteria
  Bacterial resistance: Ampicillin, 100 μg/mL
  Growth temperature: 37°C
  Growth strain: NEB Stable
  Copy number: High Copy
Gene/Insert
  Gene/Insert name: COVGT5_mCherry (alt names: COVGT5; COVGT4+COVGT1_mCherry)
  Species: H. sapiens (human)
  Insert size (bp): 10473
  Cloning method: Gibson Cloning
Terms and licenses: Academic/Nonprofit Terms; Industry Terms: Not Available to Industry
Depositor comments: We used SARS-CoV-2 signature & transcription factor genes to design reporters that model infection response in epithelial cells (Blanko-Melo et al.,2020; Wyler et al.,2020; Lamers et al.,2020). 5' cloning site: BamHI (unknown if destroyed), 3' cloning site: HpaI (unknown if destroyed).
How to cite: pBA407-Neo-COVGT5-mCherry was a gift from Gaetano Gargiulo (Addgene plasmid # 201455 ; http://n2t.net/addgene:201455 ; RRID:Addgene_201455)
