[The description below was written by a language model from this plasmid's Addgene catalogue record and pLannotate feature annotations shown in this document.]
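Description:
pBA407-Neo-COVGT5-mCherry is a lentiviral synthetic-biology reporter built on the pBA407 backbone and designed to trace the transcriptional response of epithelial cells to SARS-CoV-2 infection. In bacteria it is maintained as a high-copy plasmid through a ColE1/pUC-type origin with ampicillin resistance. The viral portion has the layout of a self-inactivating HIV-1 transfer vector: a truncated 5' LTR, the Ψ packaging signal with a gag fragment, the Rev response element for Rev-dependent nuclear export of the genomic RNA, the cPPT/CTS, a WPRE to boost transcript expression, and a ΔU3 3' LTR that disables LTR promoter activity after integration.

The payload is COVGT5, described as a combination of the COVGT4 and COVGT1 designs, placed upstream of a mammalian codon-optimised mCherry. According to the depositor, these reporters were designed from SARS-CoV-2 signature genes and transcription factor genes of human origin so that fluorescence models the infection response. The synthetic regulatory region is not annotated as such. It presumably lies in the largely unannotated stretch between the cPPT/CTS and the attB1 site just before mCherry, where only a short reverse-strand match to a human gene was detected, and its composition is not stated in the record. Downstream, a human UbC promoter drives NeoR, allowing G418 selection of transduced cells independently of reporter activity.

The listed insert size (about 10.5 kb) essentially equals the full sequenced plasmid length, so it appears to be the size of the whole construct rather than of the insert alone. Several short fragment annotations (lacI, SV40 elements, nef, T antigen) look like backbone remnants or incidental matches. The reporter is used to generate stable cell lines for monitoring, and for screening modulators of, epithelial immune responses.
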