Features (pLannotate 1.2.2; 29 found; start..end, strand, type, name):
    377..634     +  LTR            5' LTR (truncated): truncated 5' long terminal repeat (LTR) from HIV-1
    681..806     +  misc_feature   HIV-1 Ψ: packaging signal of human immunodeficiency virus type 1
    790..1128    +  CDS            HIV-1 gag (fragment): gag protein from human immunodeficiency virus 1; gag
   1303..1536    +  misc_feature   RRE: The Rev response element (RRE) of HIV-1 allows for Rev-dependent mRNA export from the nucleus to the cytoplasm.
   1913..2013    +  CDS            Rev (fragment): human immunodeficiency virus 1 (HIV-1) Rev protein; rev; enhances nuclear export of unspliced and incompletely spliced viral mRNAs
   2058..2175    +  misc_feature   cPPT/CTS: central polypurine tract and central termination sequence of HIV-1
   2216..2323    -  CDS            CCNJL (fragment): CCNJL_HUMAN - Experimental evidence at protein level: Swiss-Prot protein existence level 1. From Homo sapiens (Human).
   3724..3748    +  protein_bind   attB1: mutant version of attB; recombination site for the Gateway® BP reaction BP Clonase™
   3755..3777    +  CDS            PSmOrange2 (fragment): enhanced orange to far-red photoswitchable monomeric fluorescent protein (Subach et al., 2012) mammalian codon-optimized
   3779..4488    +  CDS            mCherry (fragment): monomeric derivative of DsRed fluorescent protein (Shaner et al., 2004) mammalian codon-optimized
   4580..4615    +  promoter       PGK promoter (fragment): mouse phosphoglycerate kinase 1 promoter
   4633..5844    +  promoter       UbC promoter: human ubiquitin C promoter
   5890..6684    +  CDS            NeoR/KanR: aminoglycoside phosphotransferase from Tn5; aph(3')-II (or nptII); confers resistance to neomycin, kanamycin, and G418 (Geneticin®)
   6712..6795    +  CDS            large T antigen (fragment): large T antigen from SV40 (simian virus 40)
   6829..6849    +  misc_feature   MCS (fragment): pBluescript multiple cloning site
   6861..7449    +  misc_feature   WPRE: woodchuck hepatitis virus posttranscriptional regulatory element
   7457..7522    +  CDS            nef (fragment): NEF_HV1Z2 - Experimental evidence at protein level: Swiss-Prot protein existence level 1. Extracellular Nef protein targets CD4(+) T-lymphocytes for apoptosis by interacting with CXCR4 surface receptors. From Human immunodeficiency virus type 1 group M subtype D (isolate Z2/CDC-Z34) (HIV-1).
   7524..7757    +  LTR            3' LTR (ΔU3): self-inactivating 3' long terminal repeat (LTR) from HIV-1
   7962..8066    +  promoter       AmpR promoter: bla
   8067..8927    +  CDS            AmpR: β-lactamase; bla; confers resistance to ampicillin, carbenicillin, and related antibiotics
   9098..9686    +  rep_origin     ori: high-copy-number ColE1/pMB1/pBR322/pUC origin of replication
   9869..9923    +  CDS            lacI (fragment): lac repressor; lacI; The lac repressor binds to the lac operator to inhibit transcription in E. coli. This inhibition can be relieved by adding lactose or isopropyl-β-D-thiogalactopyranoside (IPTG).
   9929..10022   +  rep_origin     SV40 ori (fragment): SV40 origin of replication
  10047..10084   +  CDS            lacI (fragment): lac repressor; lacI; The lac repressor binds to the lac operator to inhibit transcription in E. coli. This inhibition can be relieved by adding lactose or isopropyl-β-D-thiogalactopyranoside (IPTG).
  10097..10118   +  protein_bind   CAP binding site: CAP binding activates transcription in the presence of cAMP. E. coli catabolite activator protein
  10133..10163   +  promoter       lac promoter: promoter for the E. coli lac operon
  10171..10187   +  protein_bind   lac operator: The lac repressor binds to the lac operator to inhibit transcription in E. coli. This inhibition can be relieved by adding lactose or isopropyl-β-D-thiogalactopyranoside (IPTG). lac repressor encoded by lacI
  10221..10304   +  polyA_signal   SV40 poly(A) signal (fragment): SV40 polyadenylation signal
  10471..329     +  CDS            nef (fragment) (across the origin): NEF_HV1BR - Experimental evidence at protein level: Swiss-Prot protein existence level 1. Extracellular Nef protein targets CD4(+) T-lymphocytes for apoptosis by interacting with CXCR4 surface receptors (PubMed:14990729). From Human immunodeficiency virus type 1 group M subtype B (isolate BRU/LAI) (HIV-1).
>Addgene plasmid #201455 | pBA407-Neo-COVGT5-mCherry | addgene full sequence | sequence record 401121 | Addgene NGS Result
TGGAAGGGCTAATTCACTCCCAAAGAAGACAAGATATCCTTGATCTGTGGATCTACCACACACAAGGCTA
CTTCCCTGATTAGCAGAACTACACACCAGGGCCAGGGGTCAGATATCCACTGACCTTTGGATGGTGCTAC
AAGCTAGTACCAGTTGAGCCAGATAAGGTAGAAGAGGCCAATAAAGGAGAGAACACCAGCTTGTTACACC
CTGTGAGCCTGCATGGGATGGATGACCCGGAGAGAGAAGTGTTAGAGTGGAGGTTTGACAGCCGCCTAGC
ATTTCATCACGTGGCCCGAGAGCTGCATCCGGAGTACTTCAAGAACTGCTGATATCGAGCTTGCTACAAG
GGACTTTCCGCTGGGGACTTTCCAGGGAGGCGTGGCCTGGGCGGGACTGGGGAGTGGCGAGCCCTCAGAT
CCTGCATATAAGCAGCTGCTTTTTGCCTGTACTGGGTCTCTCTGGTTAGACCAGATCTGAGCCTGGGAGC
TCTCTGGCTAACTAGGGAACCCACTGCTTAAGCCTCAATAAAGCTTGCCTTGAGTGCTTCAAGTAGTGTG
TGCCCGTCTGTTGTGTGACTCTGGTAACTAGAGATCCCTCAGACCCTTTTAGTCAGTGTGGAAAATCTCT
AGCAGTGGCGCCCGAACAGGGACTTGAAAGCGAAAGGGAAACCAGAGGAGCTCTCTCGACGCAGGACTCG
GCTTGCTGAAGCGCGCACGGCAAGAGGCGAGGGGCGGCGACTGGTGAGTACGCCAAAAATTTTGACTAGC
GGAGGCTAGAAGGAGAGAGATGGGTGCGAGAGCGTCAGTATTAAGCGGGGGAGAATTAGATCGCGATGGG
AAAAAATTCGGTTAAGGCCAGGGGGAAAGAAAAAATATAAATTAAAACATATAGTATGGGCAAGCAGGGA
GCTAGAACGATTCGCAGTTAATCCTGGCCTGTTAGAAACATCAGAAGGCTGTAGACAAATACTGGGACAG
CTACAACCATCCCTTCAGACAGGATCAGAAGAACTTAGATCATTATATAATACAGTAGCAACCCTCTATT
GTGTGCATCAAAGGATAGAGATAAAAGACACCAAGGAAGCTTTAGACAAGATAGAGGAAGAGCAAAACAA
AAGTAAGACCACCGCACAGCAAGCGGCCGGCCGCTGATCTTCAGACCTGGAGGAGGAGATATGAGGGACA
ATTGGAGAAGTGAATTATATAAATATAAAGTAGTAAAAATTGAACCATTAGGAGTAGCACCCACCAAGGC
AAAGAGAAGAGTGGTGCAGAGAGAAAAAAGAGCAGTGGGAATAGGAGCTTTGTTCCTTGGGTTCTTGGGA
GCAGCAGGAAGCACTATGGGCGCAGCGTCAATGACGCTGACGGTACAGGCCAGACAATTATTGTCTGGTA
TAGTGCAGCAGCAGAACAATTTGCTGAGGGCTATTGAGGCGCAACAGCATCTGTTGCAACTCACAGTCTG
GGGCATCAAGCAGCTCCAGGCAAGAATCCTGGCTGTGGAAAGATACCTAAAGGATCAACAGCTCCTGGGG
ATTTGGGGTTGCTCTGGAAAACTCATTTGCACCACTGCTGTGCCTTGGAATGCTAGTTGGAGTAATAAAT
CTCTGGAACAGATTTGGAATCACACGACCTGGATGGAGTGGGACAGAGAAATTAACAATTACACAAGCTT
AATACACTCCTTAATTGAAGAATCGCAAAACCAGCAAGAAAAGAATGAACAAGAATTATTGGAATTAGAT
AAATGGGCAAGTTTGTGGAATTGGTTTAACATAACAAATTGGCTGTGGTATATAAAATTATTCATAATGA
TAGTAGGAGGCTTGGTAGGTTTAAGAATAGTTTTTGCTGTACTTTCTATAGTGAATAGAGTTAGGCAGGG
ATATTCACCATTATCGTTTCAGACCCACCTCCCAACCCCGAGGGGACCCGACAGGCCCGAAGGAATAGAA
GAAGAAGGTGGAGAGAGAGACAGAGACAGATCCATTCGATTAGTGAACGGATCTCGACGGTATCGCCGAA
TTCACAAATGGCAGTATTCATCCACAATTTTAAAAGAAAAGGGGGGATTGGGGGGTACAGTGCAGGGGAA
AGAATAGTAGACATAATAGCAACAGACATACAAACTAAAGAATTACAAAAACAAATTACAAAAATTCAAA
ATTTTCGGGTTTATTACAGGGACAGCAGAGATCCAGTTTGGACTAGTGGAAGCAGCCGGCAGGAGAATTG
CTTGAACCCAGGAGGCGGAGGTAGCGGTGAGCTGAGATTGCACCACTGCACTCCAGCCTGGGCAATAAAA
GTGAAACTCCATCTCAAAAACAACCACACACACAGAGAAGAGAAAAGAGAAAAGAATAAGAAAGAATGGG
AAGCAAGGAGATGAAGGAGAGGAAGTCGTAGCTGGGAAGGGGACCAGGAAGTGGGTGTCAGGTCCAAGAG
CTGCTAGAAAGAAACGAAACTGAAAGCAGGGAATTTCCCAAGTTTGGGGAAGACAGGAACTGCAGCGCCC
CTCCCCGTTGGAACATTTGCTCTGAATTAAGAAGAAATGTTGTTATTTACATCTGACCTATTTTCTCTAG
ACCTCAGTGGTTTCCAGGACAACACACTGAGGTTTTGAAGGAGGGGTGCAAGGGGAAGTGCTGACTCATC
TTTTTTGCCACTCCCTTCCCACCCTGTCCCCAGAGGTTTTTCTGTCCCTTTATGTCTATGAACAAGTACA
GCTGAGGCCATCAGCACTGCACACACCTGGAACAGTCTTGTTAAAACAGGACCTCCCTAAAGGCCAAGAG
CTAAGGAAAGAGAAAGTGAAGGACTGAGCAGGCAGCTGAGCCAGAGGTCAGGCTGTAGTGGGGAGGCCAG
AAGGGGCGGGGACAGCCGGGATTGGGAGGGGAGAACAGCAGCGTGGGCGGCTGGCAGAGGCAGGGAAAGA
CCAGCAGAGAGGAAAGAGAAACTGGGAGAGGGAGGAAGGGAGGGCACCTGGCATGGACATGCCTGGGCAG
ACCCCATGCCAAATTTCATCCTGTCTCATAGCTTTCCATTCCGTTTCTTTTTCAGTTTCTCATTGTTACT
TCCTGCCCTGCTCTGGTTTGGTGAGTTTTGTCCTTCCTTTGGATAAAAACAATGTCCCCACACCCAGTGT
TGTGTAATCAGGGAATGAAAGAATCTGCTGTGATGCCAGCACTCAAGGGGACAGTTTCTGTTGCTGTGGG
AACCTGAACTTTGCATTTCCTGACTTTGGGGTAATTAAAATGTCAGCCTTCCAGATGCTGACGCAACGAG
GTGTGGGAGGGAGTCAGGGGGCGTGTCCAGGAGGTTGGCCAGGCCAATCGGAGGCGGGGCCAGAGGGTTG
ACTGGGCAGGCCGGGGGCGGGGCTGGAATAATAATAAGAGATGGTAGGGGCGGGTGTAGGCTTTGCTTTA
TGGTGATGCCAGGACAGTTTTGTTTTCCATTTCCCTGTGCCATAAAACGGCTTTCTTGGAAAGCTACCAG
ATATTCCCCACTAAAAGTCTTCAAGGTCACTCCGTGGAAAAGGGAGGGCTACTTTTGAAGGGGGTCACTT
TCCTTCAGCTATGGGGGCAGCTGAGCCAGAGGTCAGGCTGTAGTGGGGAGGCCAGAAGGGGCGGGGACAG
CCGGGATTGGGAGGGGAGAACAGCAGCGTGGGCGGCTGGCAGAGGCAGGGAAAGACCAGCAGAGAGGAAA
GAGAAACTGGGAGACAAGTTTGTACAAAAAAGCAGGCTGCCACCATGGTGAGCAAGGGCGAGGAGAACAT
GGTGAGCAAGGGCGAGGAGGATAACATGGCCATCATCAAGGAGTTCATGCGCTTCAAGGTGCACATGGAG
GGCTCCGTGAACGGCCACGAGTTCGAGATCGAGGGCGAGGGCGAGGGCCGCCCCTACGAGGGCACCCAGA
CCGCCAAGCTGAAGGTGACCAAGGGTGGCCCCCTGCCCTTCGCCTGGGACATCCTGTCCCCTCAGTTCAT
GTACGGCTCCAAGGCCTACGTGAAGCACCCCGCCGACATCCCCGACTACTTGAAGCTGTCCTTCCCCGAG
GGCTTCAAGTGGGAGCGCGTGATGAACTTCGAGGACGGCGGCGTGGTGACCGTGACCCAGGACTCCTCCC
TGCAGGACGGCGAGTTCATCTACAAGGTGAAGCTGCGCGGCACCAACTTCCCCTCCGACGGCCCCGTAAT
GCAGAAGAAGACCATGGGCTGGGAGGCCTCCTCCGAGCGGATGTACCCCGAGGACGGCGCCCTGAAGGGC
GAGATCAAGCAGAGGCTGAAGCTGAAGGACGGCGGCCACTACGACGCTGAGGTCAAGACCACCTACAAGG
CCAAGAAGCCCGTGCAGCTGCCCGGCGCCTACAACGTCAACATCAAGTTGGACATCACCTCCCACAACGA
GGACTACACCATCGTGGAACAGTACGAACGCGCCGAGGGCCGCCACTCCACCGGCGGCATGGACGAGCTG
TACAAGTAAAACCTCGAGTCTAGAGGGCCCGCGGTTCGAATACCCATACGACGTCCCAGACTACGCTTAG
TAATGATTAATTAAACTAGAAATTCTACCGGGTAGGGGAGGCGCTTTTCCCAAGGCAGTCTGGAGTAACC
CACCCAAGATCTGGCCTCCGCGCCGGGTTTTGGCGCCTCCCGCGGGCGCCCCCCTCCTCACGGCGAGCGC
TGCCACGTCAGACGAAGGGCGCAGCGAGCGTCCTGATCCTTCCGCCCGGACGCTCAGGACAGCGGCCCGC
TGCTCATAAGACTCGGCCTTAGAACCCCAGTATCAGCAGAAGGACATTTTAGGACGGGACTTGGGTGACT
CTAGGGCACTGGTTTTCTTTCCAGAGAGCGGAACAGGCGAGGAAAAGTAGTCCCTTCTCGGCGATTCTGC
GGAGGGATCTCCGTGGGGCGGTGAACGCCGATGATTATATAAGGACGCGCCGGGTGTGGCACAGCTAGTT
CCGTCGCAGCCGGGATTTGGGTCGCGGTTCTTGTTTGTGGATCGCTGTGATCGTCACTTGGTGAGTAGCG
GGCTGCTGGGCTGGCCGGGGCTTTCGTGGCCGCCGGGCCGCTCGGTGGGACGGAAGCGTGTGGAGAGACC
GCCAAGGGCTGTAGTCTGGGTCCGCGAGCAAGGTTGCCCTGAACTGGGGGTTGGGGGGAGCGCAGCAAAA
TGGCGGCTGTTCCCGAGTCTTGAATGGAAGACGCTTGTGAGGCGGGCTGTGAGGTCGTTGAAACAAGGTG
GGGGGCATGGTGGGCGGCAAGAACCCAAGGTCTTGAGGCCTTCGCTAATGCGGGAAAGCTCTTATTCGGG
TGAGATGGGCTGGGGCACCATCTGGGGACCCTGACGTGAAGTTTGTCACTGACTGGAGAACTCGGTTTGT
CGTCTGTTGCGGGGGCGGCAGTTATGGCGGTGCCGTTGGGCAGTGCACCCGTACCTTTGGGAGCGCGCGC
CCTCGTCGTGTCGTGACGTCACCCGTTCTGTTGGCTTATAATGCAGGGTGGGGCCACCTGCCGGTAGGTG
TGCGGTAGGCTTTTCTCCGTCGCAGGACGCAGGGTTCGGGCCTAGGGTAGGCTCTCCTGAATCGACAGGC
GCCGGACCTCTGGTGAGGGGAGGGATAAGTGAGGCGTCAGTTTCTTTGGTCGGTTTTATGTACCTATCTT
CTTAAGTAGCTGAAGCTCCGGTTTTGAACTATGCGCTCGGGGTTGGCGAGTGTGTTTTGTGAAGTTTTTT
AGGCACCTTTTGAAATGTAATCATTTGGGTCAATATGTAATTTTCAGTGTTAGACTAGTAAATTGTCCGC
TAAATTCTGGCCGTTTTTGGCTTTTTTGTTAGACGAAGCTTGGTACCGAGCTCGGATCTCCACCCCGTAC
CGGTCCACCATGATTGAACAAGATGGATTGCACGCAGGTTCTCCGGCCGCTTGGGTGGAGAGGCTATTCG
GCTATGACTGGGCACAACAGACAATCGGCTGCTCTGATGCCGCCGTGTTCCGGCTGTCAGCGCAGGGGCG
CCCGGTTCTTTTTGTCAAGACCGACCTGTCCGGTGCCCTGAATGAACTGCAAGACGAGGCAGCGCGGCTA
TCGTGGCTGGCCACGACGGGCGTTCCTTGCGCAGCTGTGCTCGACGTTGTCACTGAAGCGGGAAGGGACT
GGCTGCTATTGGGCGAAGTGCCGGGGCAGGATCTCCTGTCATCTCACCTTGCTCCTGCCGAGAAAGTATC
CATCATGGCTGATGCAATGCGGCGGCTGCATACGCTTGATCCGGCTACCTGCCCATTCGACCACCAAGCG
AAACATCGCATCGAGCGAGCACGTACTCGGATGGAAGCCGGTCTTGTCGATCAGGATGATCTGGACGAAG
AGCATCAGGGGCTCGCGCCAGCCGAACTGTTCGCCAGGCTCAAGGCGAGCATGCCCGACGGCGAGGATCT
CGTCGTGACCCATGGCGATGCCTGCTTGCCGAATATCATGGTGGAAAATGGCCGCTTTTCTGGATTCATC
GACTGTGGCCGGCTGGGTGTGGCGGACCGCTATCAGGACATAGCGTTGGCTACCCGTGATATTGCTGAAG
AGCTTGGCGGCGAATGGGCTGACCGCTTCCTCGTGCTTTACGGTATCGCCGCTCCCGATTCGCAGCGCAT
CGCCTTCTATCGCCTTCTTGACGAGTTCTTCTGATGTACAAGTAAAGCGGCCGCGACTCTAGATCATAAT
CAGCCATACCACATTTGTAGAGGTTTTACTTGCTTTAAAAAACCTCCCACACCTCCCCCTGAACCTGAAA
CATAAAATGAATGCAATTGTTGTTGTTTAGTCCCTCCCAATTCGATATCAAGCTTATCGCGATAGATCCT
AATCAACCTCTGGATTACAAAATTTGTGAAAGATTGACTGGTATTCTTAACTATGTTGCTCCTTTTACGC
TATGTGGATACGCTGCTTTAATGCCTTTGTATCATGCTATTGCTTCCCGTATGGCTTTCATTTTCTCCTC
CTTGTATAAATCCTGGTTGCTGTCTCTTTATGAGGAGTTGTGGCCCGTTGTCAGGCAACGTGGCGTGGTG
TGCACTGTGTTTGCTGACGCAACCCCCACTGGTTGGGGCATTGCCACCACCTGTCAGCTCCTTTCCGGGA
CTTTCGCTTTCCCCCTCCCTATTGCCACGGCGGAACTCATCGCCGCCTGCCTTGCCCGCTGCTGGACAGG
GGCTCGGCTGTTGGGCACTGACAATTCCGTGGTGTTGTCGGGGAAATCATCGTCCTTTCCTTGGCTGCTC
GCCTGTGTTGCCACCTGGATTCTGCGCGGGACGTCCTTCTGCTACGTCCCTTCGGCCCTCAATCCAGCGG
ACCTTCCTTCCCGCGGCCTGCTGCCGGCTCTGCGGCCTCTTCCGCGTCTTCGCCTTCGCCCTCAGACGAG
TCGGATCTCCCTTTGGGCCGCCTCCCCGCCTGAGATCCTTTAAGACCAATGACTTACAAGGCAGCTGTAG
ATCTTAGCCACTTTTTAAAAGAAAAGGGGGGACTGGAAGGGCTAATTCACTCCCAACGAAGACAAGATCT
GCTTTTTGCTTGTACTGGGTCTCTCTGGTTAGACCAGATCTGAGCCTGGGAGCTCTCTGGCTAACTAGGG
AACCCACTGCTTAAGCCTCAATAAAGCTTGCCTTGAGTGCTTCAAGTAGTGTGTGCCCGTCTGTTGTGTG
ACTCTGGTAACTAGAGATCCCTCAGACCCTTTTAGTCAGTGTGGAAAATCTCTAGCAGTAGTAGTTCATG
TCATCTTATTATTCAGTATTTATAACTTGCAAAGAAATGAATATCAGAGAGTGAGAGGCCCGGGTTAATT
AAGGAAAGGGCTAGATCATTCTTGAAGACGAAAGGGCCTCGTGATACGCCTATTTTTATAGGTTAATGTC
ATGATAATAATGGTTTCTTAGACGTCAGGTGGCACTTTTCGGGGAAATGTGCGCGGAACCCCTATTTGTT
TATTTTTCTAAATACATTCAAATATGTATCCGCTCATGAGACAATAACCCTGATAAATGCTTCAATAATA
TTGAAAAAGGAAGAGTATGAGTATTCAACATTTCCGTGTCGCCCTTATTCCCTTTTTTGCGGCATTTTGC
CTTCCTGTTTTTGCTCACCCAGAAACGCTGGTGAAAGTAAAAGATGCTGAAGATCAGTTGGGTGCACGAG
TGGGTTACATCGAACTGGATCTCAACAGCGGTAAGATCCTTGAGAGTTTTCGCCCCGAAGAACGTTTTCC
AATGATGAGCACTTTTAAAGTTCTGCTATGTGGCGCGGTATTATCCCGTGTTGACGCCGGGCAAGAGCAA
CTCGGTCGCCGCATACACTATTCTCAGAATGACTTGGTTGAGTACTCACCAGTCACAGAAAAGCATCTTA
CGGATGGCATGACAGTAAGAGAATTATGCAGTGCTGCCATAACCATGAGTGATAACACTGCGGCCAACTT
ACTTCTGACAACGATCGGAGGACCGAAGGAGCTAACCGCTTTTTTGCACAACATGGGGGATCATGTAACT
CGCCTTGATCGTTGGGAACCGGAGCTGAATGAAGCCATACCAAACGACGAGCGTGACACCACGATGCCTG
TAGCAATGGCAACAACGTTGCGCAAACTATTAACTGGCGAACTACTTACTCTAGCTTCCCGGCAACAATT
AATAGACTGGATGGAGGCGGATAAAGTTGCAGGACCACTTCTGCGCTCGGCCCTTCCGGCTGGCTGGTTT
ATTGCTGATAAATCTGGAGCCGGTGAGCGTGGGTCTCGCGGTATCATTGCAGCACTGGGGCCAGATGGTA
AGCCCTCCCGTATCGTAGTTATCTACACGACGGGGAGTCAGGCAACTATGGATGAACGAAATAGACAGAT
CGCTGAGATAGGTGCCTCACTGATTAAGCATTGGTAACTGTCAGACCAAGTTTACTCATATATACTTTAG
ATTGATTTAAAACTTCATTTTTAATTTAAAAGGATCTAGGTGAAGATCCTTTTTGATAATCTCATGACCA
AAATCCCTTAACGTGAGTTTTCGTTCCACTGAGCGTCAGACCCCGTAGAAAAGATCAAAGGATCTTCTTG
AGATCCTTTTTTTCTGCGCGTAATCTGCTGCTTGCAAACAAAAAAACCACCGCTACCAGCGGTGGTTTGT
TTGCCGGATCAAGAGCTACCAACTCTTTTTCCGAAGGTAACTGGCTTCAGCAGAGCGCAGATACCAAATA
CTGTTCTTCTAGTGTAGCCGTAGTTAGGCCACCACTTCAAGAACTCTGTAGCACCGCCTACATACCTCGC
TCTGCTAATCCTGTTACCAGTGGCTGCTGCCAGTGGCGATAAGTCGTGTCTTACCGGGTTGGACTCAAGA
CGATAGTTACCGGATAAGGCGCAGCGGTCGGGCTGAACGGGGGGTTCGTGCACACAGCCCAGCTTGGAGC
GAACGACCTACACCGAACTGAGATACCTACAGCGTGAGCTATGAGAAAGCGCCACGCTTCCCGAAGGGAG
AAAGGCGGACAGGTATCCGGTAAGCGGCAGGGTCGGAACAGGAGAGCGCACGAGGGAGCTTCCAGGGGGA
AACGCCTGGTATCTTTATAGTCCTGTCGGGTTTCGCCACCTCTGACTTGAGCGTCGATTTTTGTGATGCT
CGTCAGGGGGGCGGAGCCTATGGAAAAACGCCAGCAACGCGGCCTTTTTACGGTTCCTGGCCTTTTGCTG
GCCTTTTGCTCACATGTTCTTTCCTGCGTTATCCCCTGATTCTGTGGATAACCGTATTACCGCCTTTGAG
TGAGCTGATACCGCTCGCCGCAGCCGAACGACCGAGCGCAGCGAGTCAGTGAGCGAGGAAGCGGAAGAGC
GCCCAATACGCAAACCGCCTCTCCCCGCGCGTTGGCCGATTCATTAATGCAGCAAGCTCATGGCTGACTA
ATTTTTTTTATTTATGCAGAGGCCGAGGCCGCCTCGGCCTCTGAGCTATTCCAGAAGTAGTGAGGAGGCT
TTTTTGGAGGCCTAGGCTTTTGCAAAAAGCTCCCCGTGGCACGACAGGTTTCCCGACTGGAAAGCGGGCA
GTGAGCGCAACGCAATTAATGTGAGTTAGCTCACTCATTAGGCACCCCAGGCTTTACACTTTATGCTTCC
GGCTCGTATGTTGTGTGGAATTGTGAGCGGATAACAATTTCACACAGGAAACAGCTATGACATGATTACG
AATTTCACAAATAAAGCATTTTTTTCACTGCATTCTAGTTGTGGTTTGTCCAAACTCATCAATGTATCTT
ATCATGTCTGGATCAACTGGATAACTCAAGCTAACCAAAATCATCCCAAACTTCCCACCCCATACCCTAT
TACCACTGCCAATTACCTGTGGTTTCATTTACTCTAAACCTGTGATTCCTCTGAATTATTTTCATTTTAA
AGAAATTGTATTTGTTAAATATGTACTACAAACTTAGTAGT
