>Addgene plasmid #201455 | pBA407-Neo-COVGT5-mCherry | depositor partial sequence | sequence record 390614 | COVGT5
GGCAGGAGAATTGCTTGAACCCAGGAGGCGGAGGTAGCGGTGAGCTGAGATTGCACCACTGCACTCCAGC
CTGGGCAATAAAAGTGAAACTCCATCTCAAAAACAACCACACACACAGAGAAGAGAAAAGAGAAAAGAAT
AAGAAAGAATGGGAAGCAAGGAGATGAAGGAGAGGAAGTCGTAGCTGGGAAGGGGACCAGGAAGTGGGTG
TCAGGTCCAAGAGCTGCTAGAAAGAAACGAAACTGAAAGCAGGGAATTTCCCAAGTTTGGGGAAGACAGG
AACTGCAGCGCCCCTCCCCGTTGGAACATTTGCTCTGAATTAAGAAGAAATGTTGTTATTTACATCTGAC
CTATTTTCTCTAGACCTCAGTGGTTTCCAGGACAACACACTGAGGTTTTGAAGGAGGGGTGCAAGGGGAA
GTGCTGACTCATCTTTTTTGCCACTCCCTTCCCACCCTGTCCCCAGAGGTTTTTCTGTCCCTTTATGTCT
ATGAACAAGTACAGCTGAGGCCATCAGCACTGCACACACCTGGAACAGTCTTGTTAAAACAGGACCTCCC
TAAAGGCCAAGAGCTAAGGAAAGAGAAAGTGAAGGACTGAGCAGGCAGCTGAGCCAGAGGTCAGGCTGTA
GTGGGGAGGCCAGAAGGGGCGGGGACAGCCGGGATTGGGAGGGGAGAACAGCAGCGTGGGCGGCTGGCAG
AGGCAGGGAAAGACCAGCAGAGAGGAAAGAGAAACTGGGAGAGGGAGGAAGGGAGGGCACCTGGCATGGA
CATGCCTGGGCAGACCCCATGCCAAATTTCATCCTGTCTCATAGCTTTCCATTCCGTTTCTTTTTCAGTT
TCTCATTGTTACTTCCTGCCCTGCTCTGGTTTGGTGAGTTTTGTCCTTCCTTTGGATAAAAACAATGTCC
CCACACCCAGTGTTGTGTAATCAGGGAATGAAAGAATCTGCTGTGATGCCAGCACTCAAGGGGACAGTTT
CTGTTGCTGTGGGAACCTGAACTTTGCATTTCCTGACTTTGGGGTAATTAAAATGTCAGCCTTCCAGATG
CTGACGCAACGAGGTGTGGGAGGGAGTCAGGGGGCGTGTCCAGGAGGTTGGCCAGGCCAATCGGAGGCGG
GGCCAGAGGGTTGACTGGGCAGGCCGGGGGCGGGGCTGGAATAATAATAAGAGATGGTAGGGGCGGGTGT
AGGCTTTGCTTTATGGTGATGCCAGGACAGTTTTGTTTTCCATTTCCCTGTGCCATAAAACGGCTTTCTT
GGAAAGCTACCAGATATTCCCCACTAAAAGTCTTCAAGGTCACTCCGTGGAAAAGGGAGGGCTACTTTTG
AAGGGGGTCACTTTCCTTCAGCTATGGGGGCAGCTGAGCCAGAGGTCAGGCTGTAGTGGGGAGGCCAGAA
GGGGCGGGGACAGCCGGGATTGGGAGGGGAGAACAGCAGCGTGGGCGGCTGGCAGAGGCAGGGAAAGACC
AGCAGAGAGGAAAGAGAAACTGGGAGA
